Addgene plasmid #53652: HTD2A-c022
Purpose: bacterial expression plasmid
Depositing lab: Nicola Burgess-Brown. Depositing organization: University of Oxford.
Backbone
  Vector backbone: pNIC28-Bsa4
  Backbone manufacturer: SGC
  Vector type: Bacterial Expression
Growth in bacteria
  Bacterial resistance: Kanamycin, 50 μg/mL
  Growth temperature: 37°C
  Growth strain: Mach1
  Growth instructions: BL21(DE3)-R3-pRARE2 is recommended for expression
  Copy number: High Copy
Gene/Insert
  Gene/Insert name: HTD2A (alt name: gi|119585770)
  Mutation: Bacterial expression for structure determination; may not be full ORF, see comments
  Tag / fusion protein: His6-TEV (N terminal on insert)
  Cloning method: Ligation Independent Cloning
  Sequencing primers: 5′ T7; 3′ T7-term
Terms and licenses: Academic/Nonprofit Terms; Industry Terms: Not Available to Industry
Depositor comments: T7/lac regulated, N-terminal His-tag, TEV, LIC cloning using BsaI cleavage/T4 polymerase, SacB stuffer fragment, pET28 backbone. http://www.thesgc.org/structures/3IR3/
How to cite: HTD2A-c022 was a gift from Nicola Burgess-Brown (Addgene plasmid # 53652 ; http://n2t.net/addgene:53652 ; RRID:Addgene_53652)
