[The description below was written by a language model from this plasmid's Addgene catalogue record.]
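Description:
HTD2A-c022 is a bacterial expression plasmid built on pNIC28-Bsa4, a pET28-derived vector developed for structural genomics work. It is a high-copy plasmid propagated in E. coli under kanamycin selection. The record does not include a feature table, so the origin of replication and other backbone elements are not itemised, although the depositor notes describe the backbone as pET28-based.

The insert encodes HTD2A, cloned by ligation-independent cloning. In this system, BsaI cleavage releases a SacB stuffer fragment from the empty vector, and T4 polymerase treatment generates the single-stranded overhangs for annealing the insert. Because SacB confers sucrose sensitivity, it normally serves as a counter-selection against uncut parental vector. Expression is driven by a T7 promoter under lac operator control, so transcription depends on a host that supplies T7 RNA polymerase, such as a DE3 lysogen, and is inducible. A BL21(DE3) derivative carrying a rare-codon tRNA plasmid is recommended for expression, while a standard cloning strain is used for propagation. The protein is produced with an N-terminal hexahistidine tag followed by a TEV protease site, which allows immobilised metal affinity purification and later removal of the tag.

The construct was designed to produce recombinant protein for structure determination, and the record cautions that the insert may be a truncated construct rather than the full open reading frame. The exact residue boundaries and the source species are not stated in the fields provided.
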