>Addgene plasmid #53652 | HTD2A-c022 | depositor partial sequence | sequence record 83779 | insert sequence
ATGCACCATCATCATCATCATTCTTCTGGTGTAGATCTGGGTACCGAGAACCTGTACTTCCAATCCATGC
TGCCAGTGCTGACCCTGCAGCACTTTCAGCATATGCACATCAAAGTTGGAGACCGCGCTGAACTTAGGAG
GGCCTTCACACAGACTGATGTGGCTACCTTCTCAGAATTAACAGGGGATGTCAATCCTTTGCATTTGAAT
GAAGACTTTGCAAAACACACCAAGTTTGGAAATACAATTGTACATGGAGTTTTGATCAACGGACTTATCT
CAGCTCTCCTAGGAACTAAAATGCCAGGGCCAGGCTGTGTATTTCTTTCCCAGGAAATTAGCTTTCCAGC
CCCTTTATATATTGGAGAAGTTGTTTTAGCTTCTGCAGAAGTGAAAAAGCTGAAGCGGTTCATTGCTATT
ATTGCAGTGTCATGTTCTGTAATAGAAAGTAAAAAGACTGTTATGGAAGGCTGGGTTAAAGTTATGGTTC
CAGAAGCTTCCAAATCCTGACAGTAAAGGTGGATACGGATCCGAA
