>Addgene plasmid #53652 | HTD2A-c022 | addgene partial sequence | sequence record 86680 | T7 5'-TAATACGACTCACTATAGGG-3'
ATTTTGTTTAACTTTAAGAAGGAGATATACATATGCACCATCATCATCATCATTCTTCTGGTGTAGATCT
GGGTACCGAGAACCTGTACTTCCAATCCATGCTGCCAGTGCTGACCCTGCAGCACTTTCAGCATATGCAC
ATCAAAGTTGGAGACCGCGCTGAACTTAGGAGGGCCTTCACACAGACTGATGTGGCTACCTTCTCAGAAT
TAACAGGGGATGTCAATCCTTTGCATTTGAATGAAGACTTTGCAAAACACACCAAGTTTGGAAATACAAT
TGTACATGGAGTTTTGATCAACGGACTTATCTCAGCTCTCCTAGGAACTAAAATGCCAGGGCCAGGCTGT
GTATTTCTTTCCCAGGAAATTAGCTTTCCAGCCCCTTTATATATTGGAGAAGTTGTTTTAGCTTCTGCAG
AAGTGAAAAAGCTGAAGCGGTTCATTGCTATTATTGCAGTGTCATGTTCTGTAATAGAAAGTAAAAAGAC
TGTTATGGAAGGCTGGGTTAAAGTTATGGTTCCAGAAGCTTCCAAATCCTGACAGTAAAGGTGGATACGG
ATCCGAATTCGAGCTCCGTCGACAAGCTTGCGGCCGCACTCGAGCACCACCACCACCACCACTGAGATCC
GGCTGCTAACAAAGCCCGAAAGGAAGCTGAGTTGGCTGCTGCCACCGCTGAGCAATAACTAGCATAACCC
CTTGGGGCCTCTAAACGGGTCTTGAGGGGTTTTTTGCTGAAAGGAGGAACTATATCCGGATTGGCGAATG
GG
[106 nt withheld, positions 773-878]
CTTCCTTTCTCGCCACGTTCGCCGGCTTTCCCCGTC
[66 nt withheld, positions 915-980]
CT
